>Addgene plasmid #108943 | pETM11-ACS | depositor full sequence | sequence record 205617 | pETM11-ACS sequence 7287 bps
TGGCGAATGGG
[124 nt withheld, positions 12-135]
C
[91 nt withheld, positions 137-227]
A
[49 nt withheld, positions 229-277]
CCTTTGACGTTGGAGTCCACGTTCTTT
[37 nt withheld, positions 305-341]
ACCCTATCTCGGTCTATTCTTTTGATTTATAAGGGATTTTGCCGATTTCGGCCTATTGGTTAAAAAATGA
GCTGATTTAACAAAAATTTAACGCGAATTTTAACAAAATATTAACGTTTACAATTTCAGGTGGCACTTTT
CGGGGAAATGTGCGCGGAACCCCTATTTGTTTATTTTTCTAAATACATTCAAATATGTATCCGCTCATGA
ATTAATTCTTAGAAAAACTCATCGAGCATCAAATGAAACTGCAATTTATTCATATCAGGATTATCAATAC
CATATTTTTGAAAAAGCCGTTTCTGTAATGAAGGAGAAAACTCACCGAGGCAGTTCCATAGGATGGCAAG
ATCCTGGTATCGGTCTGCGATTCCGACTCGTCCAACATCAATACAACCTATTAATTTCCCCTCGTCAAAA
ATAAGGTTATCAAGTGAGAAATCACCATGAGTGACGACTGAATCCGGTGAGAATGGCAAAAGTTTATGCA
TTTCTTTCCAGACTTGTTCAACAGGCCAGCCATTACGCTCGTCATCAAAATCACTCGCATCAACCAAACC
GTTATTCATTCGTGATTGCGCCTGAGCGAGACGAAATACGCGATCGCTGTTAAAAGGACAATTACAAACA
GGAATCGAATGCAACCGGCGCAGGAACACTGCCAGCGCATCAACAATATTTTCACCTGAATCAGGATATT
CTTCTAATACCTGGAATGCTGTTTTCCCGGGGATCGCAGTGGTGAGTAACCATGCATCATCAGGAGTACG
GATAAAATGCTTGATGGTCGGAAGAGGCATAAATTCCGTCAGCCAGTTTAGTCTGACCATCTCATCTGTA
ACATCATTGGCAACGCTACCTTTGCCATGTTTCAGAAACAACTCTGGCGCATCGGGCTTCCCATACAATC
GATAGATTGTCGCACCTGATTGCCCGACATTATCGCGAGCCCATTTATACCCATATAAATCAGCATCCAT
GTTGGAATTTAATCGCGGCCTAGAGCAAGACGTTTCCCGTTGAATATGGCTCATAACACCCCTTGTATTA
CTGTTTATGTAAGCAGACAGTTTTATTGTTCATGACCAAAATCCCTTAACGTGAGTTTTCGTTCCACTGA
GCGTCAGACCCCGTAGAAAAGATCAAAGGATCTTCTTGAGATCCTTTTTTTCTGCGCGTAATCTGCTGCT
TGCAAACAAAAAAACCACCGCTACCAGCGGTGGTTTGTTTGCCGGATCAAGAGCTACCAACTCTTTTTCC
GAAGGTAACTGGCTTCAGCAGAGCGCAGATACCAAATACTGTCCTTCTAGTGTAGCCGTAGTTAGGCCAC
CACTTCAAGAACTCTGTAGCACCGCCTACATACCTCGCTCTGCTAATCCTGTTACCAGTGGCTGCTGCCA
GTGGCGATAAGTCGTGTCTTACCGGGTTGGACTCAAGACGATAGTTACCGGATAAGGCGCAGCGGTCGGG
CTGAACGGGGGGTTCGTGCACACAGCCCAGCTTGGAGCGAACGACCTACACCGAACTGAGATACCTACAG
CGTGAGCTATGAGAAAGCGCCACGCTTCCCGAAGGGAGAAAGGCGGACAGGTATCCGGTAAGCGGCAGGG
TCGGAACAGGAGAGCGCACGAGGGAGCTTCCAGGGGGAAACGCCTGGTATCTTTATAGTCCTGTCGGGTT
TCGCCACCTCTGACTTGAGCGTCGATTTTTGTGATGCTCGTCAGGGGGGCGGAGCCTATGGAAAAACGCC
AGCAACGCGGCCTTTTTACGGTTCCTGGCCTTTTGCTGGCCTTTTGCTCACATGTTCTTTCCTGCGTTAT
CCCCTGATTCTGTGGATAACCGTATTACCGCCTTTGAGTGAGCTGATACCGCTCGCCGCAGCCGAACGAC
CGAGCGCAGCGAGTCAGTGAGCGAGGAAGCGGAAGAGCGCCTGATGCGGTATTTTCTCCTTACGCATCTG
TGCGGTATTTCACACCGCATATATGGTGCACTCTCAGTACAATCTGCTCTGATGCCGCATAGTTAAGCCA
GTATACACTCCGCTATCGCTACGTGACTGGGTCATGGCTGCGCCCCGACACCCGCCAACACCCGCTGACG
CGCCCTGACGGGCTTGTCTGCTCCCGGCATCCGCTTACAGACAAGCTGTGACCGTCTCCGGGAGCTGCAT
GTGTCAGAGGTTTTCACCGTCATCACCGAAACGCGCGAGGCAGCTGCGGTAAAGCTCATCAGCGTGGTCG
TGAAGCGATTCACAGATGTCTGCCTGTTCATCCGCGTCCAGCTCGTTGAGTTTCTCCAGAAGCGTTAATG
TCTGGCTTCTGATAAAGCGGGCCATGTTAAGGGCGGTTTTTTCCTGTTTGGTCACTGATGCCTCCGTGTA
AGGGGGATTTCTGTTCATGGGGGTAATGATACCGATGAAACGAGAGAGGATGCTCACGATACGGGTTACT
GATGATGAACATGCCCGGTTACTGGAACGTTGTGAGGGTAAACAACTGGCGGTATGGATGCGGCGGGACC
AGAGAAAAATCACTCAGGGTCAATGCCAGCGCTTCGTTAATACAGATGTAGGTGTTCCACAGGGTAGCCA
GCAGCATCCTGCGATGCAGATCCGGAACATAATGGTGCAGGGCGCTGACTTCCGCGTTTCCAGACTTTAC
GAAACACGGAAACCGAAGACCATTCATGTTGTTGCTCAGGTCGCAGACGTTTTGCAGCAGCAGTCGCTTC
ACGTTCGCTCGCGTATCGGTGATTCATTCTGCTAACCAGTAAGGCAACCCCGCCAGCCTAGCCGGGTCCT
CAACGACAGGAGCACGATCATGCGCACCCGTGGGGCCGCCATGCCGGCGATAATGGCCTGCTTCTCGCCG
AAACGTTTGGTGGCGGGACCAGTGACGAAGGCTTGAGCGAGGGCGTGCAAGATTCCGAATACCGCAAGCG
ACAGGCCGATCATCGTCGCGCTCCAGCGAAAGCGGTCCTCGCCGAAAATGACCCAGAGCGCTGCCGGCAC
CTGTCCTACGAGTTGCATGATAAAGAAGACAGTCATAAGTGCGGCGACGATAGTCATGCCCCGCGCCCAC
CGGAAGGAGCTGACTGGGTTGAAGGCTCTCAAGGGCATCGGTCGAGATCCCGGTGCCTAATGAGTGAGCT
AACTTACATTAATTGCGTTGCGCTCACTGCCCGCTTTCCAGTCGGGAAACCTGTCGTGCCAGCTGCATTA
ATGAATCGGCCAACGCGCGGGGAGAGGCGGTTTGCGTATTGGGCGCCAGGGTGGTTTTTCTTTTCACCAG
TGAGACGGGCAACAGCTGATTGCCCTTCACCGCCTGGCCCTGAGAGAGTTGCAGCAAGCGGTCCACGCTG
GTTTGCCCCAGCAGGCGAAAATCCTGTTTGATGGTGGTTAACGGCGGGATATAACATGAGCTGTCTTCGG
TATCGTCGTATCCCACTACCGAGATATCCGCACCAACGCGCAGCCCGGACTCGGTAATGGCGCGCATTGC
GCCCAGCGCCATCTGATCGTTGGCAACCAGCATCGCAGTGGGAACGATGCCCTCATTCAGCATTTGCATG
GTTTGTTGAAAACCGGACATGGCACTCCAGTCGCCTTCCCGTTCCGCTATCGGCTGAATTTGATTGCGAG
TGAGATATTTATGCCAGCCAGCCAGACGCAGACGCGCCGAGACAGAACTTAATGGGCCCGCTAACAGCGC
GATTTGCTGGTGACCCAATGCGACCAGATGCTCCACGCCCAGTCGCGTACCGTCTTCATGGGAGAAAATA
ATACTGTTGATGGGTGTCTGGTCAGAGACATCAAGAAATAACGCCGGAACATTAGTGCAGGCAGCTTCCA
CAGCAATGGCATCCTGGTCATCCAGCGGATAGTTAATGATCAGCCCACTGACGCGTTGCGCGAGAAGATT
GTGCACCGCCGCTTTACAGGCTTCGACGCCGCTTCGTTCTACCATCGACACCACCACGCTGGCACCCAGT
TGATCGGCGCGAGATTTAATCGCCGCGACAATTTGCGACGGCGCGTGCAGGGCCAGACTGGAGGTGGCAA
CGCCAATCAGCAACGACTGTTTGCCCGCCAGTTGTTGTGCCACGCGGTTGGGAATGTAATTCAGCTCCGC
CATCGCCGCTTCCACTTTTTCCCGCGTTTTCGCAGAAACGTGGCTGGCCTGGTTCACCACGCGGGAAACG
GTCTGATAAGAGACACCGGCATACTCTGCGACATCGTATAACGTTACTGGTTTCACATTCACCACCCTGA
ATTGACTCTCTTCCGGGCGCTATCATGCCATACCGCGAAAGGTTTTGCGCCATTCGATGGTGTCCGGGAT
CTCGACGCTCTCCCTTATGCGACTCCTGCATTAGGAAGCAGCCCAGTAGTAGGTTGAGGCCGTTGAGCAC
CGCCGCCGCAAGGAATGGTGCATGCAAGGAGATGGCGCCCAACAGTCCCCCGGCCACGGGGCCTGCCACC
ATACCCACGCCGAAACAAGCGCTCATGAGCCCGAAGTGGCGAGCCCGATCTTCCCCATCGGTGATGTCGG
CGATATAGGCGCCAGCAACCGCACCTGTGGCGCCGGTGATGCCGGCCACGATGCGTCCGGCGTAGAGGAT
CGAGATCTCGATCCCGCGAAATTAATACGACTCACTATAGGGGAATTGTGAGCGGATAACAATTCCCCTC
TAGAAATAATTTTGATTTAACTTTAAGAAGGAGATATACCATGAAACATCACCATCACCATCACCCCATG
AGCGATTACGACATCCCCACTACTGAGAATCTTTATTTTCAGGGCGCCATGGGCCAAATTCACAAACACA
CCATTCCTGCCAACATCGCAGACCGTTGCCTGATAAACCCTCAGCAGTACGAGGCGATGTATCAACAATC
TATTAACGTACCTGATACCTTCTGGGGCGAACAGGGAAAAATTCTTGACTGGATCAAACCTTACCAGAAG
GTGAAAAACACCTCCTTTGCCCCCGGTAATGTGTCCATTAAATGGTACGAGGACGGCACGCTGAATCTGG
CGGCAAACTGCCTTGACCGCCATCTGCAAGAAAACGGCGATCGTACCGCCATCATCTGGGAAGGCGACGA
CGCCAGCCAGAGCAAACATATCAGCTATAAAGAGCTGCACCGCGACGTCTGCCGCTTCGCCAATACCCTG
CTCGAGCTGGGCATTAAAAAAGGTGATGTGGTGGCGATTTATATGCCGATGGTGCCGGAAGCCGCGGTTG
CGATGCTGGCCTGCGCCCGCATTGGCGCGGTGCATTCGGTGATTTTCGGCGGCTTCTCGCCGGAAGCCGT
TGCCGGGCGCATTATTGATTCCAACTCACGACTGGTGATCACTTCCGACGAAGGTGTGCGTGCCGGGCGC
AGTATTCCGCTGAAGAAAAACGTTGATGACGCGCTGAAAAACCCGAACGTCACCAGCGTAGAGCATGTGG
TGGTACTGAAGCGTACTGGCGGGAAAATTGACTGGCAGGAAGGGCGCGACCTGTGGTGGCACGACCTGGT
TGAGCAAGCGAGCGATCAGCACCAGGCGGAAGAGATGAACGCCGAAGATCCGCTGTTTATTCTCTACACC
TCCGGTTCTACCGGTAAGCCAAAAGGTGTGCTGCATACTACCGGCGGTTATCTGGTGTACGCGGCGCTGA
CCTTTAAATATGTCTTTGATTATCATCCGGGTGATATCTACTGGTGCACCGCCGATGTGGGCTGGGTGAC
CGGACACAGTTACTTGCTGTACGGCCCGCTGGCCTGCGGTGCGACCACGCTGATGTTTGAAGGCGTACCC
AACTGGCCGACGCCTGCCCGTATGGCGCAGGTGGTGGACAAGCATCAGGTCAATATTCTCTATACCGCAC
CCACGGCGATCCGCGCGCTGATGGCGGAAGGCGATAAAGCGATCGAGGGTACCGACCGTTCGTCGCTGCG
CATTCTCGGTTCCGTGGGCGAGCCAATTAACCCGGAAGCGTGGGAGTGGTACTGGAAAAAAATCGGCAAC
GAGAAATGTCCGGTGGTCGATACCTGGTGGCAGACCGAAACTGGCGGTTTCATGATCACGCCGCTGCCTG
GCGCTACCGAGCTGAAAGCCGGTTCGGCAACACGTCCGTTCTTCGGCGTGCAACCGGCGCTGGTCGATAA
CGAAGGTAACCCGCTGGAAGGCGCTACCGAAGGCAGCCTGGTGATCACCGACTCCTGGCCGGGTCAGGCG
CGTACGCTGTTTGGCGATCACGAACGTTTTGAACAGACCTACTTCTCCACCTTCAAAAATATGTATTTCA
GCGGCGACGGCGCGCGTCGCGATGAAGATGGCTATTACTGGATAACCGGGCGTGTGGACGACGTGCTGAA
CGTCTCCGGTCACCGTCTGGGGACGGCAGAGATTGAGTCGGCGCTGGTGGCGCATCCGAAGATTGCCGAA
GCCGCCGTAGTAGGTATTCCGCACAATATTAAAGGTCAGGCGATCTACGCCTACGTCACGCTTAATCACG
GGGAGGAACCGTCACCAGAACTGTACGCAGAAGTCCGCAACTGGGTGCGTAAAGAGATTGGCCCGCTGGC
GACGCCAGACGTGCTGCACTGGACCGACTCCCTGCCTAAAACCCGCTCCGGCAAAATTATGCGCCGTATT
CTGCGCAAAATTGCGGCGGGCGATACCAGCAACCTGGGCGATACCTCGACGCTTGCCGATCCTGGCGTAG
TCGAGAAGCTGCTTGAAGAGAAGCAGGCTATCGCGATGCCATCGTAATAAGCTTGCGGCCGCACTCGAGC
ACCACCACCACCACCACTGAGATCCGGCTGCTAACAAAGCCCGAAAGGAAGCTGAGTTGGCTGCTGCCAC
CGCTGAGCAATAACTAGCATAACCCCTTGGGGCCTCTAAACGGGTCTTGAGGGGTTTTTTGCTGAAAGGA
GGAACTATATCCGGAT
Features (pLannotate 1.2.2; 21 found; start..end, strand, type, name):
     12..467     +  rep_origin     f1 ori (sequence partly withheld): f1 bacteriophage origin of replication; arrow indicates direction of (+) strand synthesis
    494..551     +  promoter       AmpR promoter (fragment): bla
    560..1375    -  CDS            KanR: aminoglycoside phosphotransferase; aph(3')-Ia; confers resistance to kanamycin in bacteria or G418 (Geneticin®) in eukaryotes
   1497..2085    +  rep_origin     ori: high-copy-number ColE1/pMB1/pBR322/pUC origin of replication
   2271..2413    -  misc_feature   bom: basis of mobility region from pBR322
   2515..2706    -  CDS            rop: Rop protein, which maintains plasmids at low copy number; rop
   2723..3103    +  CDS            YPB1_ECOLX: Protein predicted: Swiss-Prot protein existence level 4. From Escherichia coli.
   3175..3466    -  CDS            TcR (fragment): tetracycline efflux protein; tet; confers resistance to tetracycline
   3481..3502    -  protein_bind   CAP binding site: CAP binding activates transcription in the presence of cAMP. E. coli catabolite activator protein
   3515..4597    -  CDS            lacI: lac repressor; lacI; The lac repressor binds to the lac operator to inhibit transcription in E. coli. This inhibition can be relieved by adding lactose or isopropyl-β-D-thiogalactopyranoside (IPTG).
   4598..4675    -  promoter       lacI promoter: lacI
   4683..4962    -  CDS            TcR (fragment): tetracycline efflux protein; tet; confers resistance to tetracycline
   4984..5002    +  promoter       T7 promoter: promoter for bacteriophage T7 RNA polymerase
   5003..5027    +  protein_bind   lac operator: The lac repressor binds to the lac operator to inhibit transcription in E. coli. This inhibition can be relieved by adding lactose or isopropyl-β-D-thiogalactopyranoside (IPTG). lac repressor encoded by lacI
   5047..5065    +  RBS            RBS (fragment): efficient ribosome binding site from bacteriophage T7 gene 10 (Olins and Rangwala, 1989)
   5078..5096    +  CDS            7xHis (fragment): 6xHis affinity tag
   5125..5145    +  CDS            capTEV™ (fragment): composite tag for in vivo biotinylation, TEV protease cleavage, and 6xHis tagging
   5150..7105    +  CDS            acs: ACSA_ECOLI - Also known as yfaC. Experimental evidence at protein level: Swiss-Prot protein existence level 1. Enables the cell to use acetate during aerobic growth to generate energy via the TCA cycle, and biosynthetic compounds via the glyoxylate shunt. Acetylates CheY, the response regulator involved in flagellar movement and chemotaxis. From Escherichia coli (strain K12).
   7131..7148    +  CDS            9xHis (fragment): 9xHis affinity tag
   7158..7207    +  CDS            SET1 (fragment): solubility-enhancement tag derived from T7 phage gene 10B
   7215..7262    +  terminator     T7 terminator: transcription terminator for bacteriophage T7 RNA polymerase
