>Addgene plasmid #108943 | pETM11-ACS | addgene full sequence | sequence record 218940 | Addgene NGS Result
TGGCGAATGGG
[124 nt withheld, positions 12-135]
C
[91 nt withheld, positions 137-227]
A
[49 nt withheld, positions 229-277]
CCTTTGACGTTGGAGTCCACGTTCTTT
[37 nt withheld, positions 305-341]
ACCCTATCTCGGTCTATTCTTTTGATTTATAAGGGATTTTGCCGATTTCGGCCTATTGGTTAAAAAATGA
GCTGATTTAACAAAAATTTAACGCGAATTTTAACAAAATATTAACGCTTACAATTTAGGTGGCACTTTTC
GGGGAAATGTGCGCGGAACCCCTATTTGTTTATTTTTCTAAATACATTCAAATATGTATCCGCTCATGAA
TTAATTCTTAGAAAAACTCATCGAGCATCAAATGAAACTGCAATTTATTCATATCAGGATTATCAATACC
ATATTTTTGAAAAAGCCGTTTCTGTAATGAAGGAGAAAACTCACCGAGGCAGTTCCATAGGATGGCAAGA
TCCTGGTATCGGTCTGCGATTCCGACTCGTCCAACATCAATACAACCTATTAATTTCCCCTCGTCAAAAA
TAAGGTTATCAAGTGAGAAATCACCATGAGTGACGACTGAATCCGGTGAGAATGGCAAAAGTTTATGCAT
TTCTTTCCAGACTTGTTCAACAGGCCAGCCATTACGCTCGTCATCAAAATCACTCGCATCAACCAAACCG
TTATTCATTCGTGATTGCGCCTGAGCGAGACGAAATACGCGATCGCTGTTAAAAGGACAATTACAAACAG
GAATCGAATGCAACCGGCGCAGGAACACTGCCAGCGCATCAACAATATTTTCACCTGAATCAGGATATTC
TTCTAATACCTGGAATGCTGTTTTCCCGGGGATCGCAGTGGTGAGTAACCATGCATCATCAGGAGTACGG
ATAAAATGCTTGATGGTCGGAAGAGGCATAAATTCCGTCAGCCAGTTTAGTCTGACCATCTCATCTGTAA
CATCATTGGCAACGCTACCTTTGCCATGTTTCAGAAACAACTCTGGCGCATCGGGCTTCCCATACAATCG
ATAGATTGTCGCACCTGATTGCCCGACATTATCGCGAGCCCATTTATACCCATATAAATCAGCATCCATG
TTGGAATTTAATCGCGGCCTAGAGCAAGACGTTTCCCGTTGAATATGGCTCATAACACCCCTTGTATTAC
TGTTTATGTAAGCAGACAGTTTTATTGTTCATGACCAAAATCCCTTAACGTGAGTTTTCGTTCCACTGAG
CGTCAGACCCCGTAGAAAAGATCAAAGGATCTTCTTGAGATCCTTTTTTTCTGCGCGTAATCTGCTGCTT
GCAAACAAAAAAACCACCGCTACCAGCGGTGGTTTGTTTGCCGGATCAAGAGCTACCAACTCTTTTTCCG
AAGGTAACTGGCTTCAGCAGAGCGCAGATACCAAATACTGTCCTTCTAGTGTAGCCGTAGTTAGGCCACC
ACTTCAAGAACTCTGTAGCACCGCCTACATACCTCGCTCTGCTAATCCTGTTACCAGTGGCTGCTGCCAG
TGGCGATAAGTCGTGTCTTACCGGGTTGGACTCAAGACGATAGTTACCGGATAAGGCGCAGCGGTCGGGC
TGAACGGGGGGTTCGTGCACACAGCCCAGCTTGGAGCGAACGACCTACACCGAACTGAGATACCTACAGC
GTGAGCTATGAGAAAGCGCCACGCTTCCCGAAGGGAGAAAGGCGGACAGGTATCCGGTAAGCGGCAGGGT
CGGAACAGGAGAGCGCACGAGGGAGCTTCCAGGGGGAAACGCCTGGTATCTTTATAGTCCTGTCGGGTTT
CGCCACCTCTGACTTGAGCGTCGATTTTTGTGATGCTCGTCAGGGGGGCGGAGCCTATGGAAAAACGCCA
GCAACGCGGCCTTTTTACGGTTCCTGGCCTTTTGCTGGCCTTTTGCTCACATGTTCTTTCCTGCGTTATC
CCCTGATTCTGTGGATAACCGTATTACCGCCTTTGAGTGAGCTGATACCGCTCGCCGCAGCCGAACGACC
GAGCGCAGCGAGTCAGTGAGCGAGGAAGCGGAAGAGCGCCTGATGCGGTATTTTCTCCTTACGCATCTGT
GCGGTATTTCACACCGCAATGGTGCACTCTCAGTACAATCTGCTCTGATGCCGCATAGTTAAGCCAGTAT
ACACTCCGCTATCGCTACGTGACTGGGTCATGGCTGCGCCCCGACACCCGCCAACACCCGCTGACGCGCC
CTGACGGGCTTGTCTGCTCCCGGCATCCGCTTACAGACAAGCTGTGACCGTCTCCGGGAGCTGCATGTGT
CAGAGGTTTTCACCGTCATCACCGAAACGCGCGAGGCAGCTGCGGTAAAGCTCATCAGCGTGGTCGTGAA
GCGATTCACAGATGTCTGCCTGTTCATCCGCGTCCAGCTCGTTGAGTTTCTCCAGAAGCGTTAATGTCTG
GCTTCTGATAAAGCGGGCCATGTTAAGGGCGGTTTTTTCCTGTTTGGTCACTGATGCCTCCGTGTAAGGG
GGATTTCTGTTCATGGGGGTAATGATACCGATGAAACGAGAGAGGATGCTCACGATACGGGTTACTGATG
ATGAACATGCCCGGTTACTGGAACGTTGTGAGGGTAAACAACTGGCGGTATGGATGCGGCGGGACCAGAG
AAAAATCACTCAGGGTCAATGCCAGCGCTTCGTTAATACAGATGTAGGTGTTCCACAGGGTAGCCAGCAG
CATCCTGCGATGCAGATCCGGAACATAATGGTGCAGGGCGCTGACTTCCGCGTTTCCAGACTTTACGAAA
CACGGAAACCGAAGACCATTCATGTTGTTGCTCAGGTCGCAGACGTTTTGCAGCAGCAGTCGCTTCACGT
TCGCTCGCGTATCGGTGATTCATTCTGCTAACCAGTAAGGCAACCCCGCCAGCCTAGCCGGGTCCTCAAC
GACAGGAGCACGATCATGCGCACCCGTGGGGCCGCCATGCCGGCGATAATGGCCTGCTTCTCGCCGAAAC
GTTTGGTGGCGGGACCAGTGACGAAGGCTTGAGCGAGGGCGTGCAAGATTCCGAATACCGCAAGCGACAG
GCCGATCATCGTCGCGCTCCAGCGAAAGCGGTCCTCGCCGAAAATGACCCAGAGCGCTGCCGGCACCTGT
CCTACGAGTTGCATGATAAAGAAGACAGTCATAAGTGCGGCGACGATAGTCATGCCCCGCGCCCACCGGA
AGGAGCTGACTGGGTTGAAGGCTCTCAAGGGCATCGGTCGAGATCCCGGTGCCTAATGAGTGAGCTAACT
TACATTAATTGCGTTGCGCTCACTGCCCGCTTTCCAGTCGGGAAACCTGTCGTGCCAGCTGCATTAATGA
ATCGGCCAACGCGCGGGGAGAGGCGGTTTGCGTATTGGGCGCCAGGGTGGTTTTTCTTTTCACCAGTGAG
ACGGGCAACAGCTGATTGCCCTTCACCGCCTGGCCCTGAGAGAGTTGCAGCAAGCGGTCCACGCTGGTTT
GCCCCAGCAGGCGAAAATCCTGTTTGATGGTGGTTAACGGCGGGATATAACATGAGCTGTCTTCGGTATC
GTCGTATCCCACTACCGAGATATCCGCACCAACGCGCAGCCCGGACTCGGTAATGGCGCGCATTGCGCCC
AGCGCCATCTGATCGTTGGCAACCAGCATCGCAGTGGGAACGATGCCCTCATTCAGCATTTGCATGGTTT
GTTGAAAACCGGACATGGCACTCCAGTCGCCTTCCCGTTCCGCTATCGGCTGAATTTGATTGCGAGTGAG
ATATTTATGCCAGCCAGCCAGACGCAGACGCGCCGAGACAGAACTTAATGGGCCCGCTAACAGCGCGATT
TGCTGGTGACCCAATGCGACCAGATGCTCCACGCCCAGTCGCGTACCGTCTTCATGGGAGAAAATAATAC
TGTTGATGGGTGTCTGGTCAGAGACATCAAGAAATAACGCCGGAACATTAGTGCAGGCAGCTTCCACAGC
AATGGCATCCTGGTCATCCAGCGGATAGTTAATGATCAGCCCACTGACGCGTTGCGCGAGAAGATTGTGC
ACCGCCGCTTTACAGGCTTCGACGCCGCTTCGTTCTACCATCGACACCACCACGCTGGCACCCAGTTGAT
CGGCGCGAGATTTAATCGCCGCGACAATTTGCGACGGCGCGTGCAGGGCCAGACTGGAGGTGGCAACGCC
AATCAGCAACGACTGTTTGCCCGCCAGTTGTTGTGCCACGCGGTTGGGAATGTAATTCAGCTCCGCCATC
GCCGCTTCCACTTTTTCCCGCGTTTTCGCAGAAACGTGGCTGGCCTGGTTCACCACGCGGGAAACGGTCT
GATAAGAGACACCGGCATACTCTGCGACATCGTATAACGTTACTGGTTTCACATTCACCACCCTGAATTG
ACTCTCTTCCGGGCGCTATCATGCCATACCGCGAAAGGTTTTGCGCCATTCGATGGTGTCCGGGATCTCG
ACGCTCTCCCTTATGCGACTCCTGCATTAGGAAGCAGCCCAGTAGTAGGTTGAGGCCGTTGAGCACCGCC
GCCGCAAGGAATGGTGCATGCAAGGAGATGGCGCCCAACAGTCCCCCGGCCACGGGGCCTGCCACCATAC
CCACGCCGAAACAAGCGCTCATGAGCCCGAAGTGGCGAGCCCGATCTTCCCCATCGGTGATGTCGGCGAT
ATAGGCGCCAGCAACCGCACCTGTGGCGCCGGTGATGCCGGCCACGATGCGTCCGGCGTAGAGGATCGAG
ATCTCGATCCCGCGAAATTAATACGACTCACTATAGGGGAATTGTGAGCGGATAACAATTCCCCTCTAGA
AATAATTTTGTTTAACTTTAAGAAGGAGATATACCATGAAACATCACCATCACCATCACCCCATGAGCGA
TTACGACATCCCCACTACTGAGAATCTTTATTTTCAGGGCGCCATGGGCCAAATTCACAAACACACCATT
CCTGCCAACATCGCAGACCGTTGCCTGATAAACCCTCAGCAGTACGAGGCGATGTATCAACAATCTATTA
ACGTACCTGATACCTTCTGGGGCGAACAGGGAAAAATTCTTGACTGGATCAAACCTTACCAGAAGGTGAA
AAACACCTCCTTTGCCCCCGGTAATGTGTCCATTAAATGGTACGAGGACGGCACGCTGAATCTGGCGGCA
AACTGCCTTGACCGCCATCTGCAAGAAAACGGCGATCGTACCGCCATCATCTGGGAAGGCGACGACGCCA
GCCAGAGCAAACATATCAGCTATAAAGAGCTGCACCGCGACGTCTGCCGCTTCGCCAATACCCTGCTCGA
GCTGGGCATTAAAAAAGGTGATGTGGTGGCGATTTATATGCCGATGGTGCCGGAAGCCGCGGTTGCGATG
CTGGCCTGCGCCCGCATTGGCGCGGTGCATTCGGTGATTTTCGGCGGCTTCTCGCCGGAAGCCGTTGCCG
GGCGCATTATTGATTCCAACTCACGACTGGTGATCACTTCCGACGAAGGTGTGCGTGCCGGGCGCAGTAT
TCCGCTGAAGAAAAACGTTGATGACGCGCTGAAAAACCCGAACGTCACCAGCGTAGAGCATGTGGTGGTA
CTGAAGCGTACTGGCGGGAAAATTGACTGGCAGGAAGGGCGCGACCTGTGGTGGCACGACCTGGTTGAGC
AAGCGAGCGATCAGCACCAGGCGGAAGAGATGAACGCCGAAGATCCGCTGTTTATTCTCTACACCTCCGG
TTCTACCGGTAAGCCAAAAGGTGTGCTGCATACTACCGGCGGTTATCTGGTGTACGCGGCGCTGACCTTT
AAATATGTCTTTGATTATCATCCGGGTGATATCTACTGGTGCACCGCCGATGTGGGCTGGGTGACCGGAC
ACAGTTACTTGCTGTACGGCCCGCTGGCCTGCGGTGCGACCACGCTGATGTTTGAAGGCGTACCCAACTG
GCCGACGCCTGCCCGTATGGCGCAGGTGGTGGACAAGCATCAGGTCAATATTCTCTATACCGCACCCACG
GCGATCCGCGCGCTGATGGCGGAAGGCGATAAAGCGATCGAAGGCACCGACCGTTCGTCGCTGCGCATTC
TCGGTTCCGTGGGCGAGCCAATTAACCCGGAAGCGTGGGAGTGGTACTGGAAAAAAATCGGCAACGAGAA
ATGTCCGGTGGTCGATACCTGGTGGCAGACCGAAACCGGCGGTTTCATGATCACCCCGCTGCCTGGCGCT
ACCGAGCTGAAAGCCGGTTCGGCAACACGTCCGTTCTTCGGCGTGCAACCGGCGCTGGTCGATAACGAAG
GTAACCCGCTGGAGGGGGCCACCGAAGGTAGCCTGGTAATCACCGACTCCTGGCCGGGTCAGGCGCGTAC
GCTGTTTGGCGATCACGAACGTTTTGAACAGACCTACTTCTCCACCTTCAAAAATATGTATTTCAGCGGC
GACGGCGCGCGTCGCGATGAAGATGGCTATTACTGGATAACCGGGCGTGTGGACGACGTGCTGAACGTCT
CCGGTCACCGTCTGGGGACGGCAGAGATTGAGTCGGCGCTGGTGGCGCATCCGAAGATTGCCGAAGCCGC
CGTAGTAGGTATTCCGCACAATATTAAAGGTCAGGCGATCTACGCCTACGTCACGCTTAATCACGGGGAG
GAACCGTCACCAGAACTGTACGCAGAAGTCCGCAACTGGGTGCGTAAAGAGATTGGCCCGCTGGCGACGC
CAGACGTGCTGCACTGGACCGACTCCCTGCCTAAAACCCGCTCCGGCAAAATTATGCGCCGTATTCTGCG
CAAAATTGCGGCGGGCGATACCAGCAACCTGGGCGATACCTCGACGCTTGCCGATCCTGGCGTAGTCGAG
AAGCTGCTTGAAGAGAAGCAGGCTATCGCGATGCCATCGTAATAAGCTTGCGGCCGCACTCGAGCACCAC
CACCACCACCACTGAGATCCGGCTGCTAACAAAGCCCGAAAGGAAGCTGAGTTGGCTGCTGCCACCGCTG
AGCAATAACTAGCATAACCCCTTGGGGCCTCTAAACGGGTCTTGAGGGGTTTTTTGCTGAAAGGAGGAAC
TATATCCGGAT
Features (pLannotate 1.2.2; 21 found; start..end, strand, type, name):
     12..440     +  rep_origin     f1 ori (sequence partly withheld): f1 bacteriophage origin of replication; arrow indicates direction of (+) strand synthesis
    493..550     +  promoter       AmpR promoter (fragment): bla
    559..1374    -  CDS            KanR: aminoglycoside phosphotransferase; aph(3')-Ia; confers resistance to kanamycin in bacteria or G418 (Geneticin®) in eukaryotes
   1496..2084    +  rep_origin     ori: high-copy-number ColE1/pMB1/pBR322/pUC origin of replication
   2270..2409    -  misc_feature   bom: basis of mobility region from pBR322
   2511..2702    -  CDS            rop: Rop protein, which maintains plasmids at low copy number; rop
   2719..3099    +  CDS            YPB1_ECOLX: Protein predicted: Swiss-Prot protein existence level 4. From Escherichia coli.
   3171..3462    -  CDS            TcR (fragment): tetracycline efflux protein; tet; confers resistance to tetracycline
   3477..3498    -  protein_bind   CAP binding site: CAP binding activates transcription in the presence of cAMP. E. coli catabolite activator protein
   3511..4593    -  CDS            lacI: lac repressor; lacI; The lac repressor binds to the lac operator to inhibit transcription in E. coli. This inhibition can be relieved by adding lactose or isopropyl-β-D-thiogalactopyranoside (IPTG).
   4594..4671    -  promoter       lacI promoter: lacI
   4679..4958    -  CDS            TcR (fragment): tetracycline efflux protein; tet; confers resistance to tetracycline
   4980..4998    +  promoter       T7 promoter: promoter for bacteriophage T7 RNA polymerase
   4999..5023    +  protein_bind   lac operator: The lac repressor binds to the lac operator to inhibit transcription in E. coli. This inhibition can be relieved by adding lactose or isopropyl-β-D-thiogalactopyranoside (IPTG). lac repressor encoded by lacI
   5038..5060    +  RBS            RBS: efficient ribosome binding site from bacteriophage T7 gene 10 (Olins and Rangwala, 1989)
   5073..5091    +  CDS            7xHis (fragment): 6xHis affinity tag
   5120..5140    +  CDS            capTEV™ (fragment): composite tag for in vivo biotinylation, TEV protease cleavage, and 6xHis tagging
   5145..7100    +  CDS            acs: ACSA_ECOLI - Also known as yfaC. Experimental evidence at protein level: Swiss-Prot protein existence level 1. Enables the cell to use acetate during aerobic growth to generate energy via the TCA cycle, and biosynthetic compounds via the glyoxylate shunt. Acetylates CheY, the response regulator involved in flagellar movement and chemotaxis. From Escherichia coli (strain K12).
   7126..7143    +  CDS            9xHis (fragment): 9xHis affinity tag
   7153..7202    +  CDS            SET1 (fragment): solubility-enhancement tag derived from T7 phage gene 10B
   7210..7257    +  terminator     T7 terminator: transcription terminator for bacteriophage T7 RNA polymerase
