[The description below was written by a language model from this plasmid's Addgene catalogue record and pLannotate feature annotations shown in this document.]
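Description:
pETM11-ACS is a bacterial expression plasmid of about 7.3 kb, built on the pET-type pETM11 backbone, for producing wild-type Escherichia coli acetyl-CoA synthetase (ACS, the acs gene product) recombinantly in E. coli. It is maintained through a ColE1/pBR322-family origin accompanied by the bom mobility region and the rop gene, and it is selected with kanamycin via an aph(3')-Ia aminoglycoside phosphotransferase cassette. The catalogue lists it as high copy, although rop normally moderates copy number. An f1 phage origin is also present, and short tetracycline-resistance fragments flanking the lacI region are non-functional remnants of the pBR322 lineage.

The expression cassette follows the standard T7lac layout. A T7 promoter immediately followed by a lac operator drives transcription, the plasmid-borne lacI gene supplies repressor to keep the cassette silent until induction with IPTG, and a T7 gene 10 ribosome binding site directs translation. This arrangement needs a host that supplies T7 RNA polymerase. The reading frame opens with a hexahistidine tag, followed by a short segment annotated as a TEV protease cleavage element, then the full acs coding sequence, so the enzyme can be purified by metal affinity and the tag potentially removed. A second His-tag-like stretch lies downstream of acs, before the T7 terminator. The record does not indicate whether it is translated, and the catalogue lists only the N-terminal tag. The cloning sites used are not recorded.

The depositor and repository sequences differ by only a few nucleotides in length and give the same feature map. The associated work concerns in vitro biosynthesis of sesquiterpenes from acetic acid, where ACS would supply acetyl-CoA from acetate.
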