Addgene plasmid #108943: pETM11-ACS
Purpose: heterologous expression of ACS of E. coli in E. coli
Depositing lab: Frank Schulz. Depositing organization: Ruhr-Universitaet Bochum. Publication: An in vitro Biosynthesis of Sesquiterpenes starting from Acetic Acid. Schulz F, Dirkmann M, Nowack J. Chembiochem. 2018 Aug 7. doi: 10.1002/cbic.201800128. PubMed 30085399.
Backbone
  Vector backbone: pETM11
  Vector type: Bacterial Expression
Growth in bacteria
  Bacterial resistance: Kanamycin, 50 μg/mL
  Growth temperature: 30°C
  Growth strain: DH5alpha
  Copy number: High Copy
Gene/Insert
  Gene/Insert name: Acetyl-CoA synthetase (ACS)
  Species: Escherichia coli
  Tag / fusion protein: His6-Tag (N terminal on backbone)
  Cloning method: Restriction Enzyme; 5′ cloning site unknown (unknown if destroyed); 3′ cloning site unknown (unknown if destroyed)
Terms and licenses: Academic/Nonprofit Terms; Industry Terms: Not Available to Industry
Depositor comments: Wild Type Gene
How to cite: pETM11-ACS was a gift from Frank Schulz (Addgene plasmid # 108943 ; http://n2t.net/addgene:108943 ; RRID:Addgene_108943)
